Addgene plasmid #22075: AAVS1 SA-2A-puro-pA donor
Purpose: AAV zinc finger donor vector for genomic targeting
Depositing lab: Rudolf Jaenisch. Depositing organization: Whitehead Institute for Biomedical Research. Publication: Efficient targeting of expressed and silent genes in human ESCs and iPSCs using zinc-finger nucleases. Hockemeyer D, Soldner F, Beard C, Gao Q, Mitalipova M, Dekelver RC, Katibah GE, Amora R, Boydston EA, Zeitler B, Meng X, Miller JC, Zhang L, Rebar EJ, Gregory PD, Urnov FD, Jaenisch R. Nat Biotechnol. 2009 Sep;27(9):851-7. doi: 10.1038/nbt.1562 PubMed 19680244.
Backbone
  Vector backbone: N/A
  Backbone size w/o insert (bp): 5890
  Vector type: ZFN donor
  Selectable markers: Puromycin
Growth in bacteria
  Bacterial resistance: Ampicillin, 100 μg/mL
  Growth temperature: 37°C
  Growth strain: DH5alpha
  Copy number: High Copy
Gene/Insert
  Gene/Insert name: SA-Puro
  Species: H. sapiens (human)
  Insert size (bp): 712
  Cloning method: Restriction Enzyme
  Sequencing primers: 5′ N/A
Terms and licenses: Academic/Nonprofit Terms; Industry Terms: Not Available to Industry
Depositor comments: Please note that this plasmid contains a non-functional ccdB gene. The use of ccdB survival cells may be needed when subcloning or modifying this vector if the number of transformants is low.
How to cite: AAVS1 SA-2A-puro-pA donor was a gift from Rudolf Jaenisch (Addgene plasmid # 22075 ; http://n2t.net/addgene:22075 ; RRID:Addgene_22075)
