[The description below was written by a language model from this plasmid's Addgene catalogue record and pLannotate feature annotations shown in this document.]
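Description:
AAVS1 SA-2A-puro-pA donor is a homology-directed repair donor plasmid for zinc-finger nuclease-mediated gene targeting of the human AAVS1 safe-harbour locus, which lies in intron 1 of PPP1R12C. Despite the "AAV" in its catalogue purpose, it is not a viral vector: no ITRs are annotated, and the name refers to the adeno-associated virus integration site being targeted. The backbone is not named in the record. The feature tables show a high-copy ColE1/pUC-type origin and an ampicillin resistance gene, which is the listed bacterial selection. They also show a Tn5-derived NeoR/KanR gene, lac promoter/operator and lacZα remnants, flanking T3 and T7 promoters, and a ccdB fragment. The depositor describes the ccdB as non-functional but notes that ccdB-tolerant cells may help if transformant numbers are low during subcloning.

The payload sits between a left homology arm of about 800 bp and a right homology arm of about 840 bp. It consists of a splice acceptor, a puromycin N-acetyltransferase coding sequence and a bovine growth hormone polyadenylation signal. The construct name indicates a 2A peptide between the splice acceptor and PuroR; this is not separately annotated, though an unannotated gap lies at that position. The cassette has no promoter of its own, so it works as a gene trap. After a nuclease-induced break and correct integration, the endogenous PPP1R12C transcript splices into the cassette, and the 2A element releases the resistance protein from the upstream host-derived peptide. Puromycin selection therefore enriches for correctly targeted cells over random integrants. The associated publication applied this approach in human embryonic and induced pluripotent stem cells. The two sequence records differ by only six nucleotides and carry the same annotations.
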