Features (pLannotate 1.2.2; 20 found; start..end, strand, type, name):
      2..94      +  CDS            lacI (fragment): lac repressor; lacI; The lac repressor binds to the lac operator to inhibit transcription in E. coli. This inhibition can be relieved by adding lactose or isopropyl-β-D-thiogalactopyranoside (IPTG).
    107..128     +  protein_bind   CAP binding site: CAP binding activates transcription in the presence of cAMP. E. coli catabolite activator protein
    143..173     +  promoter       lac promoter: promoter for the E. coli lac operon
    181..197     +  protein_bind   lac operator: The lac repressor binds to the lac operator to inhibit transcription in E. coli. This inhibition can be relieved by adding lactose or isopropyl-β-D-thiogalactopyranoside (IPTG). lac repressor encoded by lacI
    242..260     +  promoter       T3 promoter: promoter for bacteriophage T3 RNA polymerase
    295..1098    +  misc_feature   HA-L: left homology arm from the adeno-associated virus integration site (AAVS1) within intron 1 of the human PPP1R12C gene
   1105..1130    +  misc_feature   SA: splice acceptor site
   1217..1816    +  CDS            PuroR: puromycin N-acetyltransferase; pac from Streptomyces alboniger; confers resistance to puromycin
   1854..2078    +  polyA_signal   bGH poly(A) signal: bovine growth hormone polyadenylation signal
   2098..2934    +  misc_feature   HA-R: right homology arm from the adeno-associated virus integration site (AAVS1) within intron 1 of the human PPP1R12C gene
   2969..2987    -  promoter       T7 promoter: promoter for bacteriophage T7 RNA polymerase
   2990..3137    +  CDS            lacZα (fragment): LacZα fragment of β-galactosidase; lacZ fragment
   3147..3450    +  CDS            ccdB (fragment): CcdB, a bacterial toxin that poisons DNA gyrase; ccdB; Plasmids containing the ccdB gene cannot be propagated in standard E. coli strains.
   3498..3767    +  CDS            tnpA (fragment): TN5P_ECOLX - Also known as tnp. Experimental evidence at protein level: Swiss-Prot protein existence level 1. Mediates transposition of transposon Tn5 by a 'cut and paste' mechanism. First, the monomeric transposase binds the 19 bp inverted DNA repeats flanking the transposon. Then, dimerization of the DNA- bound transposase creates a synaptic DNA complex. After nicking of the first DNA strand, excision of the transposon proceeds through a series of intermediates. The transposase then mediates the insertion of the transposon at a new site by strand transfer. The activity of the wild- type tran
   3799..4593    +  CDS            NeoR/KanR: aminoglycoside phosphotransferase from Tn5; aph(3')-II (or nptII); confers resistance to neomycin, kanamycin, and G418 (Geneticin®)
   4614..4664    -  misc_feature   bom (fragment): basis of mobility region from pBR322
   4691..4750    +  promoter       AmpR promoter (fragment): bla
   4843..5703    -  CDS            AmpR: β-lactamase; bla; confers resistance to ampicillin, carbenicillin, and related antibiotics
   5704..5756    -  promoter       AmpR promoter (fragment): bla
   5827..6415    +  rep_origin     ori: high-copy-number ColE1/pMB1/pBR322/pUC origin of replication
>Addgene plasmid #22075 | AAVS1 SA-2A-puro-pA donor | addgene full sequence | sequence record 471550 | Addgene NGS Result
AGCGCCCAATACGCAAACCGCCTCTCCCCGCGCGTTGGCCGATTCATTAATGCAGCTGGCACGACAGGTT
TCCCGACTGGAAAGCGGGCAGTGAGCGCAACGCAATTAATGTGAGTTAGCTCACTCATTAGGCACCCCAG
GCTTTACACTTTATGCTTCCGGCTCGTATGTTGTGTGGAATTGTGAGCGGATAACAATTTCACACAGGAA
ACAGCTATGACCATGATTACGCCAAGCTCAGAATTAACCCTCACTAAAGGGACTAGTCCTGCAGGTTTAA
ACGAATTCGCCCTTTGCTTTCTCTGACCAGCATTCTCTCCCCTGGGCCTGTGCCGCTTTCTGTCTGCAGC
TTGTGGCCTGGGTCACCTCTACGGCTGGCCCAGATCCTTCCCTGCCGCCTCCTTCAGGTTCCGTCTTCCT
CCACTCCCTCTTCCCCTTGCTCTCTGCTGTGTTGCTGCCCAAGGATGCTCTTTCCGGAGCACTTCCTTCT
CGGCGCTGCACCACGTGATGTCCTCTGAGCGGATCCTCCCCGTGTCTGGGTCCTCTCCGGGCATCTCTCC
TCCCTCACCCAACCCCATGCCGTCTTCACTCGCTGGGTTCCCTTTTCCTTCTCCTTCTGGGGCCTGTGCC
ATCTCTCGTTTCTTAGGATGGCCTTCTCCGACGGATGTCTCCCTTGCGTCCCGCCTCCCCTTCTTGTAGG
CCTGCATCATCACCGTTTTTCTGGACAACCCCAAAGTACCCCGTCTCCCTGGCTTTAGCCACCTCTCCAT
CCTCTTGCTTTCTTTGCCTGGACACCCCGTTCTCCTGTGGATTCGGGTCACCTCTCACTCCTTTCATTTG
GGCAGCTCCCCTACCCCCCTTACCTCTCTAGTCTGTGCTAGCTCTTCCAGCCCCCTGTCATGGCATCTTC
CAGGGGTCCGAGAGCTCAGCTAGTCTTCTTCCTCCAACCCGGGCCCCTATGTCCACTTCAGGACAGCATG
TTTGCTGCCTCCAGGGATCCTGTGTCCCCGAGCTGGGACCACCTTATATTCCCAGGGCCGGTTAATGTGG
CTCTGGTTCTGGGTACTTTTATCTGTCCCCTCCACCCCACAGTGGGGCAAGCTTCTGACCTCTTCTCTTC
CTCCCACAGGGCCTCGAGAGATCTGGCAGCGGAGAGGGCAGAGGAAGTCTTCTAACATGCGGTGACGTGG
AGGAGAATCCCGGCCCTAGGCTCGAGATGACCGAGTACAAGCCCACGGTGCGCCTCGCCACCCGCGACGA
CGTCCCCAGGGCCGTACGCACCCTCGCCGCCGCGTTCGCCGACTACCCCGCCACGCGCCACACCGTCGAT
CCGGACCGCCACATCGAGCGGGTCACCGAGCTGCAAGAACTCTTCCTCACGCGCGTCGGGCTCGACATCG
GCAAGGTGTGGGTCGCGGACGACGGCGCCGCGGTGGCGGTCTGGACCACGCCGGAGAGCGTCGAAGCGGG
GGCGGTGTTCGCCGAGATCGGCCCGCGCATGGCCGAGTTGAGCGGTTCCCGGCTGGCCGCGCAGCAACAG
ATGGAAGGCCTCCTGGCGCCGCACCGGCCCAAGGAGCCCGCGTGGTTCCTGGCCACCGTCGGCGTCTCGC
CCGACCACCAGGGCAAGGGTCTGGGCAGCGCCGTCGTGCTCCCCGGAGTGGAGGCGGCCGAGCGCGCCGG
GGTGCCCGCCTTCCTGGAGACCTCCGCGCCCCGCAACCTCCCCTTCTACGAGCGGCTCGGCTTCACCGTC
ACCGCCGACGTCGAGGTGCCCGAAGGACCGCGCACCTGGTGCATGACCCGCAAGCCCGGTGCCTGATCTA
GAGGGCCCGTTTAAACCCGCTGATCAGCCTCGACTGTGCCTTCTAGTTGCCAGCCATCTGTTGTTTGCCC
CTCCCCCGTGCCTTCCTTGACCCTGGAAGGTGCCACTCCCACTGTCCTTTCCTAATAAAATGAGGAAATT
GCATCGCATTGTCTGAGTAGGTGTCATTCTATTCTGGGGGGTGGGGTGGGGCAGGACAGCAAGGGGGAGG
ATTGGGAAGACAATAGCAGGCATGCTGGGGATGCGGTGGGCTCTATGGGTCGACAGTACTAAGCTTTACT
AGGGACAGGATTGGTGACAGAAAAGCCCCATCCTTAGGCCTCCTCCTTCCTAGTCTCCTGATATTGGGTC
TAACCCCCACCTCCTGTTAGGCAGATTCCTTATCTGGTGACACACCCCCATTTCCTGGAGCCATCTCTCT
CCTTGCCAGAACCTCTAAGGTTTGCTTACGATGGAGCCAGAGAGGATCCTGGGAGGGAGAGCTTGGCAGG
GGGTGGGAGGGAAGGGGGGGATGCGTGACCTGCCCGGTTCTCAGTGGCCACCCTGCGCTACCCTCTCCCA
GAACCTGAGCTGCTCTGACGCGGCTGTCTGGTGCGTTTCACTGATCCTGGTGCTGCAGCTTCCTTACACT
TCCCAAGAGGAGAAGCAGTTTGGAAAAACAAAATCAGAATAAGTTGGTCCTGAGTTCTAACTTTGGCTCT
TCACCTTTCTAGTCCCCAATTTATATTGTTCCTCCGTGCGTCAGTTTTACCTGTGAGATAAGGCCAGTAG
CCAGCCCCGTCCTGGCAGGGCTGTGGTGAGGAGGGGGGTGTCCGTGTGGAAAACTCCCTTTGTGAGAATG
GTGCGTCCTAGGTGTTCACCAGGTCGTGGCCGCCTCTACTCCCTTTCTCTTTCTCCATCCTTCTTTCCTT
AAAGAGTCCCCAGTGCTATCTGGGACATATTCCTCCGCCCAGAGCAGGGTCCCGCTTCCCTAAGGCCCTG
CTCTGGGCTTCTGGGTTTGAGTCCTTGGCAAGCCCAGGAGAGGCGCTCAGGCTTCCCTGTCCCCCTTCCT
CGTCCACCATCTCATGCCCCTGGCTCTCCTGCCCCTTCCCTACAGGGGTTCCTGGCTCTGCTCTAAGGGC
GAATTCGCGGCCGCTAAATTCAATTCGCCCTATAGTGAGTCGTATTACAATTCACTGGCCGTCGTTTTAC
AACGTCGTGACTGGGAAAACCCTGGCGTTACCCAACTTAATCGCCTTGCAGCACATCCCCCTTTCGCCAG
CTGGCGTAATAGCGAAGAGGCCCGCACCGATCGCCCTTCCCAACAGTTGCGCAGCCTATACGTACGGCAG
TTTAAGGTTTACACCTATAAAAGAGAGAGCCGTTATCGTCTGTTTGTGGATGTACAGAGTGATATTATTG
ACACGCCGGGGCGACGGATGGTGATCCCCCTGGCCAGTGCACGTCTGCTGTCAGATAAAGTCTCCCGTGA
ACTTTACCCGGTGGTGCATATCGGGGATGAAAGCTGGCGCATGATGACCACCGATATGGCCAGTGTGCCG
GTCTCCGTTATCGGGGAAGAAGTGGCTGATCTCAGCCACCGCGAAAATGACATCAAAAACGCCATTAACC
TGATGTTCTGGGGAATATAAATGTCAGGCATGAGATTATCAAAAAGGATCTTCACCTAGATCCTTTTCAC
GTAGAAAGCCAGTCCGCAGAAACGGTGCTGACCCCGGATGAATGTCAGCTACTGGGCTATCTGGACAAGG
GAAAACGCAAGCGCAAAGAGAAAGCAGGTAGCTTGCAGTGGGCTTACATGGCGATAGCTAGACTGGGCGG
TTTTATGGACAGCAAGCGAACCGGAATTGCCAGCTGGGGCGCCCTCTGGTAAGGTTGGGAAGCCCTGCAA
AGTAAACTGGATGGCTTTCTTGCCGCCAAGGATCTGATGGCGCAGGGGATCAAGCTCTGATCAAGAGACA
GGATGAGGATCGTTTCGCATGATTGAACAAGATGGATTGCACGCAGGTTCTCCGGCCGCTTGGGTGGAGA
GGCTATTCGGCTATGACTGGGCACAACAGACAATCGGCTGCTCTGATGCCGCCGTGTTCCGGCTGTCAGC
GCAGGGGCGCCCGGTTCTTTTTGTCAAGACCGACCTGTCCGGTGCCCTGAATGAACTGCAAGACGAGGCA
GCGCGGCTATCGTGGCTGGCCACGACGGGCGTTCCTTGCGCAGCTGTGCTCGACGTTGTCACTGAAGCGG
GAAGGGACTGGCTGCTATTGGGCGAAGTGCCGGGGCAGGATCTCCTGTCATCTCACCTTGCTCCTGCCGA
GAAAGTATCCATCATGGCTGATGCAATGCGGCGGCTGCATACGCTTGATCCGGCTACCTGCCCATTCGAC
CACCAAGCGAAACATCGCATCGAGCGAGCACGTACTCGGATGGAAGCCGGTCTTGTCGATCAGGATGATC
TGGACGAAGAGCATCAGGGGCTCGCGCCAGCCGAACTGTTCGCCAGGCTCAAGGCGAGCATGCCCGACGG
CGAGGATCTCGTCGTGACCCATGGCGATGCCTGCTTGCCGAATATCATGGTGGAAAATGGCCGCTTTTCT
GGATTCATCGACTGTGGCCGGCTGGGTGTGGCGGACCGCTATCAGGACATAGCGTTGGCTACCCGTGATA
TTGCTGAAGAGCTTGGCGGCGAATGGGCTGACCGCTTCCTCGTGCTTTACGGTATCGCCGCTCCCGATTC
GCAGCGCATCGCCTTCTATCGCCTTCTTGACGAGTTCTTCTGAATTATTAACGCTTACAATTTCCTGATG
CGGTATTTTCTCCTTACGCATCTGTGCGGTATTTCACACCGCATCAGGTGGCACTTTTCGGGGAAATGTG
CGCGGAACCCCTATTTGTTTATTTTTCTAAATACATTCAAATATGTATCCGCTCATGAGATTATCAAAAA
GGATCTTCACCTAGATCCTTTTAAATTAAAAATGAAGTTTTAAATCAATCTAAAGTATATATGAGTAAAC
TTGGTCTGACAGTTACCAATGCTTAATCAGTGAGGCACCTATCTCAGCGATCTGTCTATTTCGTTCATCC
ATAGTTGCCTGACTCCCCGTCGTGTAGATAACTACGATACGGGAGGGCTTACCATCTGGCCCCAGTGCTG
CAATGATACCGCGAGACCCACGCTCACCGGCTCCAGATTTATCAGCAATAAACCAGCCAGCCGGAAGGGC
CGAGCGCAGAAGTGGTCCTGCAACTTTATCCGCCTCCATCCAGTCTATTAATTGTTGCCGGGAAGCTAGA
GTAAGTAGTTCGCCAGTTAATAGTTTGCGCAACGTTGTTGCCATTGCTACAGGCATCGTGGTGTCACGCT
CGTCGTTTGGTATGGCTTCATTCAGCTCCGGTTCCCAACGATCAAGGCGAGTTACATGATCCCCCATGTT
GTGCAAAAAAGCGGTTAGCTCCTTCGGTCCTCCGATCGTTGTCAGAAGTAAGTTGGCCGCAGTGTTATCA
CTCATGGTTATGGCAGCACTGCATAATTCTCTTACTGTCATGCCATCCGTAAGATGCTTTTCTGTGACTG
GTGAATACTCAACCAAGTCATTCTGAGAATAGTGTATGCGGCGACCGAGTTGCTCTTGCCCGGCGTCAAT
ACGGGATAATACCGCGCCACATAGCAGAACTTTAAAAGTGCTCATCATTGGAAAACGTTCTTCGGGGCGA
AAACTCTCAAGGATCTTACCGCTGTTGAGATCCAGTTCGATGTAACCCACTCGTGCACCCAACTGATCTT
CAGCATCTTTTACTTTCACCAGCGTTTCTGGGTGAGCAAAAACAGGAAGGCAAAATGCCGCAAAAAAGGG
AATAAGGGCGACACGGAAATGTTGAATACTCATACTCTTCCTTTTTCAATATTATTGAAGCATTTATCAG
GGTTATTGTCTCATGACCAAAATCCCTTAACGTGAGTTTTCGTTCCACTGAGCGTCAGACCCCGTAGAAA
AGATCAAAGGATCTTCTTGAGATCCTTTTTTTCTGCGCGTAATCTGCTGCTTGCAAACAAAAAAACCACC
GCTACCAGCGGTGGTTTGTTTGCCGGATCAAGAGCTACCAACTCTTTTTCCGAAGGTAACTGGCTTCAGC
AGAGCGCAGATACCAAATACTGTTCTTCTAGTGTAGCCGTAGTTAGGCCACCACTTCAAGAACTCTGTAG
CACCGCCTACATACCTCGCTCTGCTAATCCTGTTACCAGTGGCTGCTGCCAGTGGCGATAAGTCGTGTCT
TACCGGGTTGGACTCAAGACGATAGTTACCGGATAAGGCGCAGCGGTCGGGCTGAACGGGGGGTTCGTGC
ACACAGCCCAGCTTGGAGCGAACGACCTACACCGAACTGAGATACCTACAGCGTGAGCTATGAGAAAGCG
CCACGCTTCCCGAAGGGAGAAAGGCGGACAGGTATCCGGTAAGCGGCAGGGTCGGAACAGGAGAGCGCAC
GAGGGAGCTTCCAGGGGGAAACGCCTGGTATCTTTATAGTCCTGTCGGGTTTCGCCACCTCTGACTTGAG
CGTCGATTTTTGTGATGCTCGTCAGGGGGGCGGAGCCTATGGAAAAACGCCAGCAACGCGGCCTTTTTAC
GGTTCCTGGCCTTTTGCTGGCCTTTTGCTCACATGTTCTTTCCTGCGTTATCCCCTGATTCTGTGGATAA
CCGTATTACCGCCTTTGAGTGAGCTGATACCGCTCGCCGCAGCCGAACGACCGAGCGCAGCGAGTCAGTG
AGCGAGGAAGCGGAAG
