Features (pLannotate 1.2.2; 20 found; start..end, strand, type, name):
      2..94      +  CDS            lacI (fragment): lac repressor; lacI; The lac repressor binds to the lac operator to inhibit transcription in E. coli. This inhibition can be relieved by adding lactose or isopropyl-β-D-thiogalactopyranoside (IPTG).
    107..128     +  protein_bind   CAP binding site: CAP binding activates transcription in the presence of cAMP. E. coli catabolite activator protein
    143..173     +  promoter       lac promoter: promoter for the E. coli lac operon
    181..197     +  protein_bind   lac operator: The lac repressor binds to the lac operator to inhibit transcription in E. coli. This inhibition can be relieved by adding lactose or isopropyl-β-D-thiogalactopyranoside (IPTG). lac repressor encoded by lacI
    242..260     +  promoter       T3 promoter: promoter for bacteriophage T3 RNA polymerase
    295..1098    +  misc_feature   HA-L: left homology arm from the adeno-associated virus integration site (AAVS1) within intron 1 of the human PPP1R12C gene
   1105..1130    +  misc_feature   SA: splice acceptor site
   1217..1816    +  CDS            PuroR: puromycin N-acetyltransferase; pac from Streptomyces alboniger; confers resistance to puromycin
   1854..2078    +  polyA_signal   bGH poly(A) signal: bovine growth hormone polyadenylation signal
   2098..2934    +  misc_feature   HA-R: right homology arm from the adeno-associated virus integration site (AAVS1) within intron 1 of the human PPP1R12C gene
   2975..2993    -  promoter       T7 promoter: promoter for bacteriophage T7 RNA polymerase
   2996..3143    +  CDS            lacZα (fragment): LacZα fragment of β-galactosidase; lacZ fragment
   3153..3456    +  CDS            ccdB (fragment): CcdB, a bacterial toxin that poisons DNA gyrase; ccdB; Plasmids containing the ccdB gene cannot be propagated in standard E. coli strains.
   3504..3773    +  CDS            tnpA (fragment): TN5P_ECOLX - Also known as tnp. Experimental evidence at protein level: Swiss-Prot protein existence level 1. Mediates transposition of transposon Tn5 by a 'cut and paste' mechanism. First, the monomeric transposase binds the 19 bp inverted DNA repeats flanking the transposon. Then, dimerization of the DNA- bound transposase creates a synaptic DNA complex. After nicking of the first DNA strand, excision of the transposon proceeds through a series of intermediates. The transposase then mediates the insertion of the transposon at a new site by strand transfer. The activity of the wild- type tran
   3805..4599    +  CDS            NeoR/KanR: aminoglycoside phosphotransferase from Tn5; aph(3')-II (or nptII); confers resistance to neomycin, kanamycin, and G418 (Geneticin®)
   4620..4670    -  misc_feature   bom (fragment): basis of mobility region from pBR322
   4697..4756    +  promoter       AmpR promoter (fragment): bla
   4849..5709    -  CDS            AmpR: β-lactamase; bla; confers resistance to ampicillin, carbenicillin, and related antibiotics
   5710..5762    -  promoter       AmpR promoter (fragment): bla
   5833..6421    +  rep_origin     ori: high-copy-number ColE1/pMB1/pBR322/pUC origin of replication
>Addgene plasmid #22075 | AAVS1 SA-2A-puro-pA donor | analyzer sequence | sequence record 10134
AGCGCCCAATACGCAAACCGCCTCTCCCCGCGCGTTGGCCGATTCATTAATGCAGCTGGCACGACAGGTT
TCCCGACTGGAAAGCGGGCAGTGAGCGCAACGCAATTAATGTGAGTTAGCTCACTCATTAGGCACCCCAG
GCTTTACACTTTATGCTTCCGGCTCGTATGTTGTGTGGAATTGTGAGCGGATAACAATTTCACACAGGAA
ACAGCTATGACCATGATTACGCCAAGCTCAGAATTAACCCTCACTAAAGGGACTAGTCCTGCAGGTTTAA
ACGAATTCGCCCTTTGCTTTCTCTGACCAGCATTCTCTCCCCTGGGCCTGTGCCGCTTTCTGTCTGCAGC
TTGTGGCCTGGGTCACCTCTACGGCTGGCCCAGATCCTTCCCTGCCGCCTCCTTCAGGTTCCGTCTTCCT
CCACTCCCTCTTCCCCTTGCTCTCTGCTGTGTTGCTGCCCAAGGATGCTCTTTCCGGAGCACTTCCTTCT
CGGCGCTGCACCACGTGATGTCCTCTGAGCGGATCCTCCCCGTGTCTGGGTCCTCTCCGGGCATCTCTCC
TCCCTCACCCAACCCCATGCCGTCTTCACTCGCTGGGTTCCCTTTTCCTTCTCCTTCTGGGGCCTGTGCC
ATCTCTCGTTTCTTAGGATGGCCTTCTCCGACGGATGTCTCCCTTGCGTCCCGCCTCCCCTTCTTGTAGG
CCTGCATCATCACCGTTTTTCTGGACAACCCCAAAGTACCCCGTCTCCCTGGCTTTAGCCACCTCTCCAT
CCTCTTGCTTTCTTTGCCTGGACACCCCGTTCTCCTGTGGATTCGGGTCACCTCTCACTCCTTTCATTTG
GGCAGCTCCCCTACCCCCCTTACCTCTCTAGTCTGTGCTAGCTCTTCCAGCCCCCTGTCATGGCATCTTC
CAGGGGTCCGAGAGCTCAGCTAGTCTTCTTCCTCCAACCCGGGCCCCTATGTCCACTTCAGGACAGCATG
TTTGCTGCCTCCAGGGATCCTGTGTCCCCGAGCTGGGACCACCTTATATTCCCAGGGCCGGTTAATGTGG
CTCTGGTTCTGGGTACTTTTATCTGTCCCCTCCACCCCACAGTGGGGCAAGCTTCTGACCTCTTCTCTTC
CTCCCACAGGGCCTCGAGAGATCTGGCAGCGGAGAGGGCAGAGGAAGTCTTCTAACATGCGGTGACGTGG
AGGAGAATCCCGGCCCTAGGCTCGAGATGACCGAGTACAAGCCCACGGTGCGCCTCGCCACCCGCGACGA
CGTCCCCAGGGCCGTACGCACCCTCGCCGCCGCGTTCGCCGACTACCCCGCCACGCGCCACACCGTCGAT
CCGGACCGCCACATCGAGCGGGTCACCGAGCTGCAAGAACTCTTCCTCACGCGCGTCGGGCTCGACATCG
GCAAGGTGTGGGTCGCGGACGACGGCGCCGCGGTGGCGGTCTGGACCACGCCGGAGAGCGTCGAAGCGGG
GGCGGTGTTCGCCGAGATCGGCCCGCGCATGGCCGAGTTGAGCGGTTCCCGGCTGGCCGCGCAGCAACAG
ATGGAAGGCCTCCTGGCGCCGCACCGGCCCAAGGAGCCCGCGTGGTTCCTGGCCACCGTCGGCGTCTCGC
CCGACCACCAGGGCAAGGGTCTGGGCAGCGCCGTCGTGCTCCCCGGAGTGGAGGCGGCCGAGCGCGCCGG
GGTGCCCGCCTTCCTGGAGACCTCCGCGCCCCGCAACCTCCCCTTCTACGAGCGGCTCGGCTTCACCGTC
ACCGCCGACGTCGAGGTGCCCGAAGGACCGCGCACCTGGTGCATGACCCGCAAGCCCGGTGCCTGATCTA
GAGGGCCCGTTTAAACCCGCTGATCAGCCTCGACTGTGCCTTCTAGTTGCCAGCCATCTGTTGTTTGCCC
CTCCCCCGTGCCTTCCTTGACCCTGGAAGGTGCCACTCCCACTGTCCTTTCCTAATAAAATGAGGAAATT
GCATCGCATTGTCTGAGTAGGTGTCATTCTATTCTGGGGGGTGGGGTGGGGCAGGACAGCAAGGGGGAGG
ATTGGGAAGACAATAGCAGGCATGCTGGGGATGCGGTGGGCTCTATGGGTCGACAGTACTAAGCTTTACT
AGGGACAGGATTGGTGACAGAAAAGCCCCATCCTTAGGCCTCCTCCTTCCTAGTCTCCTGATATTGGGTC
TAACCCCCACCTCCTGTTAGGCAGATTCCTTATCTGGTGACACACCCCCATTTCCTGGAGCCATCTCTCT
CCTTGCCAGAACCTCTAAGGTTTGCTTACGATGGAGCCAGAGAGGATCCTGGGAGGGAGAGCTTGGCAGG
GGGTGGGAGGGAAGGGGGGGATGCGTGACCTGCCCGGTTCTCAGTGGCCACCCTGCGCTACCCTCTCCCA
GAACCTGAGCTGCTCTGACGCGGCTGTCTGGTGCGTTTCACTGATCCTGGTGCTGCAGCTTCCTTACACT
TCCCAAGAGGAGAAGCAGTTTGGAAAAACAAAATCAGAATAAGTTGGTCCTGAGTTCTAACTTTGGCTCT
TCACCTTTCTAGTCCCCAATTTATATTGTTCCTCCGTGCGTCAGTTTTACCTGTGAGATAAGGCCAGTAG
CCAGCCCCGTCCTGGCAGGGCTGTGGTGAGGAGGGGGGTGTCCGTGTGGAAAACTCCCTTTGTGAGAATG
GTGCGTCCTAGGTGTTCACCAGGTCGTGGCCGCCTCTACTCCCTTTCTCTTTCTCCATCCTTCTTTCCTT
AAAGAGTCCCCAGTGCTATCTGGGACATATTCCTCCGCCCAGAGCAGGGTCCCGCTTCCCTAAGGCCCTG
CTCTGGGCTTCTGGGTTTGAGTCCTTGGCAAGCCCAGGAGAGGCGCTCAGGCTTCCCTGTCCCCCTTCCT
CGTCCACCATCTCATGCCCCTGGCTCTCCTGCCCCTTCCCTACAGGGGTTCCTGGCTCTGCTCTAAGGGC
AAGGGCGAATTCGCGGCCGCTAAATTCAATTCGCCCTATAGTGAGTCGTATTACAATTCACTGGCCGTCG
TTTTACAACGTCGTGACTGGGAAAACCCTGGCGTTACCCAACTTAATCGCCTTGCAGCACATCCCCCTTT
CGCCAGCTGGCGTAATAGCGAAGAGGCCCGCACCGATCGCCCTTCCCAACAGTTGCGCAGCCTATACGTA
CGGCAGTTTAAGGTTTACACCTATAAAAGAGAGAGCCGTTATCGTCTGTTTGTGGATGTACAGAGTGATA
TTATTGACACGCCGGGGCGACGGATGGTGATCCCCCTGGCCAGTGCACGTCTGCTGTCAGATAAAGTCTC
CCGTGAACTTTACCCGGTGGTGCATATCGGGGATGAAAGCTGGCGCATGATGACCACCGATATGGCCAGT
GTGCCGGTCTCCGTTATCGGGGAAGAAGTGGCTGATCTCAGCCACCGCGAAAATGACATCAAAAACGCCA
TTAACCTGATGTTCTGGGGAATATAAATGTCAGGCATGAGATTATCAAAAAGGATCTTCACCTAGATCCT
TTTCACGTAGAAAGCCAGTCCGCAGAAACGGTGCTGACCCCGGATGAATGTCAGCTACTGGGCTATCTGG
ACAAGGGAAAACGCAAGCGCAAAGAGAAAGCAGGTAGCTTGCAGTGGGCTTACATGGCGATAGCTAGACT
GGGCGGTTTTATGGACAGCAAGCGAACCGGAATTGCCAGCTGGGGCGCCCTCTGGTAAGGTTGGGAAGCC
CTGCAAAGTAAACTGGATGGCTTTCTTGCCGCCAAGGATCTGATGGCGCAGGGGATCAAGCTCTGATCAA
GAGACAGGATGAGGATCGTTTCGCATGATTGAACAAGATGGATTGCACGCAGGTTCTCCGGCCGCTTGGG
TGGAGAGGCTATTCGGCTATGACTGGGCACAACAGACAATCGGCTGCTCTGATGCCGCCGTGTTCCGGCT
GTCAGCGCAGGGGCGCCCGGTTCTTTTTGTCAAGACCGACCTGTCCGGTGCCCTGAATGAACTGCAAGAC
GAGGCAGCGCGGCTATCGTGGCTGGCCACGACGGGCGTTCCTTGCGCAGCTGTGCTCGACGTTGTCACTG
AAGCGGGAAGGGACTGGCTGCTATTGGGCGAAGTGCCGGGGCAGGATCTCCTGTCATCTCACCTTGCTCC
TGCCGAGAAAGTATCCATCATGGCTGATGCAATGCGGCGGCTGCATACGCTTGATCCGGCTACCTGCCCA
TTCGACCACCAAGCGAAACATCGCATCGAGCGAGCACGTACTCGGATGGAAGCCGGTCTTGTCGATCAGG
ATGATCTGGACGAAGAGCATCAGGGGCTCGCGCCAGCCGAACTGTTCGCCAGGCTCAAGGCGAGCATGCC
CGACGGCGAGGATCTCGTCGTGACCCATGGCGATGCCTGCTTGCCGAATATCATGGTGGAAAATGGCCGC
TTTTCTGGATTCATCGACTGTGGCCGGCTGGGTGTGGCGGACCGCTATCAGGACATAGCGTTGGCTACCC
GTGATATTGCTGAAGAGCTTGGCGGCGAATGGGCTGACCGCTTCCTCGTGCTTTACGGTATCGCCGCTCC
CGATTCGCAGCGCATCGCCTTCTATCGCCTTCTTGACGAGTTCTTCTGAATTATTAACGCTTACAATTTC
CTGATGCGGTATTTTCTCCTTACGCATCTGTGCGGTATTTCACACCGCATCAGGTGGCACTTTTCGGGGA
AATGTGCGCGGAACCCCTATTTGTTTATTTTTCTAAATACATTCAAATATGTATCCGCTCATGAGATTAT
CAAAAAGGATCTTCACCTAGATCCTTTTAAATTAAAAATGAAGTTTTAAATCAATCTAAAGTATATATGA
GTAAACTTGGTCTGACAGTTACCAATGCTTAATCAGTGAGGCACCTATCTCAGCGATCTGTCTATTTCGT
TCATCCATAGTTGCCTGACTCCCCGTCGTGTAGATAACTACGATACGGGAGGGCTTACCATCTGGCCCCA
GTGCTGCAATGATACCGCGAGACCCACGCTCACCGGCTCCAGATTTATCAGCAATAAACCAGCCAGCCGG
AAGGGCCGAGCGCAGAAGTGGTCCTGCAACTTTATCCGCCTCCATCCAGTCTATTAATTGTTGCCGGGAA
GCTAGAGTAAGTAGTTCGCCAGTTAATAGTTTGCGCAACGTTGTTGCCATTGCTACAGGCATCGTGGTGT
CACGCTCGTCGTTTGGTATGGCTTCATTCAGCTCCGGTTCCCAACGATCAAGGCGAGTTACATGATCCCC
CATGTTGTGCAAAAAAGCGGTTAGCTCCTTCGGTCCTCCGATCGTTGTCAGAAGTAAGTTGGCCGCAGTG
TTATCACTCATGGTTATGGCAGCACTGCATAATTCTCTTACTGTCATGCCATCCGTAAGATGCTTTTCTG
TGACTGGTGAGTACTCAACCAAGTCATTCTGAGAATAGTGTATGCGGCGACCGAGTTGCTCTTGCCCGGC
GTCAATACGGGATAATACCGCGCCACATAGCAGAACTTTAAAAGTGCTCATCATTGGAAAACGTTCTTCG
GGGCGAAAACTCTCAAGGATCTTACCGCTGTTGAGATCCAGTTCGATGTAACCCACTCGTGCACCCAACT
GATCTTCAGCATCTTTTACTTTCACCAGCGTTTCTGGGTGAGCAAAAACAGGAAGGCAAAATGCCGCAAA
AAAGGGAATAAGGGCGACACGGAAATGTTGAATACTCATACTCTTCCTTTTTCAATATTATTGAAGCATT
TATCAGGGTTATTGTCTCATGACCAAAATCCCTTAACGTGAGTTTTCGTTCCACTGAGCGTCAGACCCCG
TAGAAAAGATCAAAGGATCTTCTTGAGATCCTTTTTTTCTGCGCGTAATCTGCTGCTTGCAAACAAAAAA
ACCACCGCTACCAGCGGTGGTTTGTTTGCCGGATCAAGAGCTACCAACTCTTTTTCCGAAGGTAACTGGC
TTCAGCAGAGCGCAGATACCAAATACTGTTCTTCTAGTGTAGCCGTAGTTAGGCCACCACTTCAAGAACT
CTGTAGCACCGCCTACATACCTCGCTCTGCTAATCCTGTTACCAGTGGCTGCTGCCAGTGGCGATAAGTC
GTGTCTTACCGGGTTGGACTCAAGACGATAGTTACCGGATAAGGCGCAGCGGTCGGGCTGAACGGGGGGT
TCGTGCACACAGCCCAGCTTGGAGCGAACGACCTACACCGAACTGAGATACCTACAGCGTGAGCTATGAG
AAAGCGCCACGCTTCCCGAAGGGAGAAAGGCGGACAGGTATCCGGTAAGCGGCAGGGTCGGAACAGGAGA
GCGCACGAGGGAGCTTCCAGGGGGAAACGCCTGGTATCTTTATAGTCCTGTCGGGTTTCGCCACCTCTGA
CTTGAGCGTCGATTTTTGTGATGCTCGTCAGGGGGGCGGAGCCTATGGAAAAACGCCAGCAACGCGGCCT
TTTTACGGTTCCTGGCCTTTTGCTGGCCTTTTGCTCACATGTTCTTTCCTGCGTTATCCCCTGATTCTGT
GGATAACCGTATTACCGCCTTTGAGTGAGCTGATACCGCTCGCCGCAGCCGAACGACCGAGCGCAGCGAG
TCAGTGAGCGAGGAAGCGGAAG
