>Addgene plasmid #22075 | AAVS1 SA-2A-puro-pA donor | addgene partial sequence | sequence record 97475 | Neo-R 5'-GCCCAGTCATAGCCGAATAG-3'
ATCATGCGAAACGATCCTCATCCTGTCTCTTGATCAGAGCTTGATCCCCTGCGCCATCAGATCCTTGGCG
GCAAGAAAGCCATCCAGTTTACTTTGCAGGGCTTCCCAACCTTACCAGAGGGCGCCCCAGCTGGCAATTC
CGGTTCGCTTGCTGTCCATAAAACCGCCCAGTCTAGCTATCGCCATGTAAGCCCACTGCAAGCTACCTGC
TTTCTCTTTGCGCTTGCGTTTTCCCTTGTCCAGATAGCCCAGTAGCTGACATTCATCCGGGGTCAGCACC
GTTTCTGCGGACTGGCTTTCTACGTGAAAAGGATCTAGGTGAAGATCCTTTTTGATAATCTCATGCCTGA
CATTTATATTCCCCAGAACATCAGGTTAATGGCGTTTTTGATGTCATTTTCGCGGTGGCTGAGATCAGCC
ACTTCTTCCCCGATAACGGAGACCGGCACACTGGCCATATCGGTGGTCATCATGCGCCAGCTTTCATCCC
CGATATGCACCACCGGGTAAAGTTCACGGGAGACTTTATCTGACAGCAGACGTGCACTGGCCAGGGGGAT
CACCATCCGTCGCCCCGGCGTGTCAATAATATCACTCTGTACATCCACAAACAGACGATAACGGCTCTCT
CTTTTATAGGTGTAAACCTTAAACTGCCGTACGTATAGGCTGCGCAACTGTTGGGAAGGGCGATCGGTGC
GGGCCTCTTCGCTATTACGCCAGCTGGCGAAAGGGGGATGTGCTGCAAGGCGATTAAGTTGGGTAACGCC
AGGGTTTTCCCAGTCACGACGTTGTAAAACGACGGCCAGTGAA
