>Addgene plasmid #22075 | AAVS1 SA-2A-puro-pA donor | addgene partial sequence | sequence record 105682 | T3 5'-GCAATTAACCCTCACTAAAGG-3'
TGCTTTCTCTGACCAGCATTCTCTCCCCTGGGCCTGTGCCGCTTTCTGTCTGCAGCTTGTGGCCTGGGTC
ACCTCTACGGCTGGCCCAGATCCTTCCCTGCCGCCTCCTTCAGGTTCCGTCTTCCTCCACTCCCTCTTCC
CCTTGCTCTCTGCTGTGTTGCTGCCCAAGGATGCTCTTTCCGGAGCACTTCCTTCTCGGCGCTGCACCAC
GTGATGTCCTCTGAGCGGATCCTCCCCGTGTCTGGGTCCTCTCCGGGCATCTCTCCTCCCTCACCCAACC
CCATGCCGTCTTCACTCGCTGGGTTCCCTTTTCCTTCTCCTTCTGGGGCCTGTGCCATCTCTCGTTTCTT
AGGATGGCCTTCTCCGACGGATGTCTCCCTTGCGTCCCGCCTCCCCTTCTTGTAGGCCTGCATCATCACC
GTTTTTCTGGACAACCCCAAAGTACCCCGTCTCCCTGGCTTTAGCCACCTCTCCATCCTCTTGCTTTCTT
TGCCTGGACACCCCGTTCTCCTGTGGATTCGGGTCACCTCTCACTCCTTTCATTTGGGCAGCTCCCCTAC
CCCCCTTACCTCTCTAGTCTGTGCTAGCTCTTCCAGCCCCCTGTCATGGCATCTTCCAGGGGTCCGAGAG
CTCAGCTAGTCTTCTTCCTCCAACCCGGGCCCCTATGTCCACTTCAGGACAGCATGTTTGCTGCCTCCAG
GGATCCTGTGTCCCCGAGCTGGGACCACCTTATATTCCCAGGGCCGGTTAATGTGGCTCTGGTTCTGGGT
ACTTTTATCTGTCCCCTCCAC
