>Addgene plasmid #22075 | AAVS1 SA-2A-puro-pA donor | addgene partial sequence | sequence record 105687 | T7 5'-TAATACGACTCACTATAGGG-3'
CGGCGCGAATCGCCCTTAGAGCAGAGCCAGGAACCCCTGTAGGGAAGGGGCAGGAGAGCCAGGGGCATGA
GATGGTGGACGAGGAAGGGGGACAGGGAAGCCTGAGCGCCTCTCCTGGGCTTGCCAAGGACTCAAACCCA
GAAGCCCAGAGCAGGGCCTTAGGGAAGCGGGACCCTGCTCTGGGCGGAGGAATATGTCCCAGATAGCACT
GGGGACTCTTTAAGGAAAGAAGGATGGAGAAAGAGAAAGGGAGTAGAGGCGGCCACGACCTGGTGAACAC
CTAGGACGCACCATTCTCACAAAGGGAGTTTTCCACACGGACACCCCCCTCCTCACCACAGCCCTGCCAG
GACGGGGCTGGCTACTGGCCTTATCTCACAGGTAAAACTGACGCACGGAGGAACAATATAAATTGGGGAC
TAGAAAGGTGAAGAGCCAAAGTTAGAACTCAGGACCAACTTATTCTGATTTTGTTTTTCCAAACTGCTTC
TCCTCTTGGGAAGTGTAAGGAAGCTGCAGCACCAGGATCAGTGAAACGCACCAGACAGCCGCGTCAGAGC
AGCTCAGGTTCTGGGAGAGGGTAGCGCAGGGTGGCCACTGAGAACCGGGCAGGTCACGCATCCCCCCCTT
CCCTCCCACCCCCTGCCAAGCTCTCCCTCCCAGGATCCTCTCTGGCTCCATCGTAAGCAAACCTTAGAGG
TTCTGGCAAGGAGAGAGATGGCTCCAGGAAATGGGGGTGTGTCACCAGATAAGGAATCTGCCTAACAGGA
GGTGGGGGTTAGACCCAATATCAGGAGA
