>Addgene plasmid #22075 | AAVS1 SA-2A-puro-pA donor | addgene partial sequence | sequence record 168758 | BGH-rev 5'-TAGAAGGCACAGTCGAGG-3'
AGATCAGGCACCGGGCTTGCGGGTCATGCACCAGGTGCGCGGTCCTTCGGGCACCTCGACGTCGGCGGTG
ACGGTGAAGCCGAGCCGCTCGTAGAAGGGGAGGTTGCGGGGCGCGGAGGTCTCCAGGAAGGCGGGCACCC
CGGCGCGCTCGGCCGCCTCCACTCCGGGGAGCACGACGGCGCTGCCCAGACCCTTGCCCTGGTGGTCGGG
CGAGACGCCGACGGTGGCCAGGAACCACGCGGGCTCCTTGGGCCGGTGCGGCGCCAGGAGGCCTTCCATC
TGTTGCTGCGCGGCCAGCCGGGAACCGCTCAACTCGGCCATGCGCGGGCCGATCTCGGCGAACACCGCCC
CCGCTTCGACGCTCTCCGGCGTGGTCCAGACCGCCACCGCGGCGCCGTCGTCCGCGACCCACACCTTGCC
GATGTCGAGCCCGACGCGCGTGAGGAAGAGTTCTTGCAGCTCGGTGACCCGCTCGATGTGGCGGTCCGGA
TCGACGGTGTGGCGCGTGGCGGGGTAGTCGGCGAACGCGGCGGCGAGGGTGCGTACGGCCCTGGGGACGT
CGTCGCGGGTGGCGAGGCGCACCGTGGGCTTGTACTCGGTCATCTCGAGCCTAGGGCCGGGATTCTCCTC
CACGTCACCGCATGTTAGAAGACTTCCTCTGCCCTCTCCGCTGCCAGATCTCTCGAGGCCCTGTGGGAGG
AAGAGAAGAGGTCAGAAGCTTGCCCCACTGTGGGGTGGAGGGGACAGATAAAAGTACCCAGAACCAGAGC
CACATTAACCGGCCCTGGGAATATAAGGTGGTCCCAGCTCGGGGACACAGGATCCCTGGAGGCAGCAAAC
ATGCTGTCCTGAAGTGGACATAGGGGCCCGGGTTGGAGGAAGAAGACTAGCTGAGCTCTCGGACCCCTGG
AAGATGCCAT
